Addgene plasmid #8589: pPBX1-318
Depositing lab: Cynthia Wolberger. Depositing organization: Johns Hopkins University and School of Medicine. Publication: Structure of HoxA9 and Pbx1 bound to DNA: Hox hexapeptide and DNA recognition anterior to posterior. LaRonde-LeBlanc NA, Wolberger C. Genes Dev 2003 Aug 15;17(16):2060-72. 10.1101/gad.1103303 PubMed 12923056.
Backbone
  Vector backbone: PET21b
  Backbone manufacturer: Novagen
  Backbone size w/o insert (bp): 5443
  Vector type: Bacterial Expression
Growth in bacteria
  Bacterial resistance: Ampicillin, 100 μg/mL
  Growth temperature: 37°C
  Growth strain: DH5alpha
  Copy number: Low Copy
Gene/Insert
  Gene/Insert name: Human pbx (1-318) (alt name: PBX1)
  Species: H. sapiens (human)
  Insert size (bp): 954
  Entrez Gene: PBX1 (a.k.a. CAKUHED)
  Cloning method: Restriction Enzyme; 5′ cloning site NdeI (not destroyed); 3′ cloning site BamHI (not destroyed)
  Sequencing primers: 5′ T7
Terms and licenses: Academic/Nonprofit Terms; Industry Terms: Not Available to Industry
How to cite: pPBX1-318 was a gift from Cynthia Wolberger (Addgene plasmid # 8589 ; http://n2t.net/addgene:8589 ; RRID:Addgene_8589)
