[The description below was written by a language model from this plasmid's Addgene catalogue record and pLannotate feature annotations shown in this document.]
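Description:
pPBX1-318 is a bacterial expression plasmid built on the Novagen pET21b backbone and carrying a fragment of human PBX1 that encodes residues 1–318. The 954 bp insert was cloned between the NdeI and BamHI sites, both of which were preserved. Transcription is driven by the T7 promoter, with an adjacent lac operator and the phage T7 gene 10 ribosome binding site. It ends at the T7 terminator. The plasmid also carries lacI under its own promoter, so expression is held off by lac repressor until induced with IPTG in an E. coli host that supplies T7 RNA polymerase.

The automated annotation labels the coding region by its closest database match, a Xenopus laevis pbx1 entry, but the catalogue records the insert as human. The annotated match spans slightly more than the stated insert size, probably because it runs into adjoining vector sequence. A short His-tag segment from the pET21b polylinker lies downstream of the insert. The record does not state whether it is in frame with PBX1 or cut off by a stop codon, so the presence of a C-terminal tag on the expressed protein cannot be assumed.

Propagation relies on a pBR322-type origin together with rop and the bom region, consistent with the low copy number listed, and selection is by ampicillin through β-lactamase. An f1 origin allows single-stranded DNA production, and the tetracycline-resistance fragments are non-functional backbone remnants. The associated publication describes the structure of HoxA9 and Pbx1 bound to DNA, which suggests the plasmid was used to produce recombinant PBX1 for structural and biochemical study of Hox–Pbx DNA recognition.
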