Features (pLannotate 1.2.2; 19 found; start..end, strand, type, name):
      1..19      +  promoter       T7 promoter: promoter for bacteriophage T7 RNA polymerase
     20..44      +  protein_bind   lac operator: The lac repressor binds to the lac operator to inhibit transcription in E. coli. This inhibition can be relieved by adding lactose or isopropyl-β-D-thiogalactopyranoside (IPTG). lac repressor encoded by lacI
     59..81      +  RBS            RBS: efficient ribosome binding site from bacteriophage T7 gene 10 (Olins and Rangwala, 1989)
     89..1129    +  CDS            pbx1: PBX1_XENLA - Also known as pbx1b From Xenopus laevis (African clawed frog).
   1150..1167    +  CDS            9xHis (fragment): 9xHis affinity tag
   1177..1226    +  CDS            SET1 (fragment): solubility-enhancement tag derived from T7 phage gene 10B
   1234..1281    +  terminator     T7 terminator: transcription terminator for bacteriophage T7 RNA polymerase
   1318..1746    +  rep_origin     f1 ori (sequence partly withheld): f1 bacteriophage origin of replication; arrow indicates direction of (+) strand synthesis
   1799..1903    +  promoter       AmpR promoter: bla
   1904..2764    +  CDS            AmpR: β-lactamase; bla; confers resistance to ampicillin, carbenicillin, and related antibiotics
   2935..3523    +  rep_origin     ori: high-copy-number ColE1/pMB1/pBR322/pUC origin of replication
   3709..3848    -  misc_feature   bom: basis of mobility region from pBR322
   3950..4141    -  CDS            rop: Rop protein, which maintains plasmids at low copy number; rop
   4158..4538    +  CDS            YPB1_ECOLX: Protein predicted: Swiss-Prot protein existence level 4. From Escherichia coli.
   4610..4901    -  CDS            TcR (fragment): tetracycline efflux protein; tet; confers resistance to tetracycline
   4916..4937    -  protein_bind   CAP binding site: CAP binding activates transcription in the presence of cAMP. E. coli catabolite activator protein
   4950..6032    -  CDS            lacI: lac repressor; lacI; The lac repressor binds to the lac operator to inhibit transcription in E. coli. This inhibition can be relieved by adding lactose or isopropyl-β-D-thiogalactopyranoside (IPTG).
   6033..6110    -  promoter       lacI promoter: lacI
   6118..6397    -  CDS            TcR (fragment): tetracycline efflux protein; tet; confers resistance to tetracycline
>Addgene plasmid #8589 | pPBX1-318 | addgene full sequence | sequence record 266747 | Addgene NGS Result
TAATACGACTCACTATAGGGGAATTGTGAGCGGATAACAATTCCCCTCTAGAAATAATTTTGTTTAACTT
TAAGAAGGAGATATACATATGGACGAGCAGCCCAGGCTGATGCATTCCCATGCTGGGGTCGGGATGGCCG
GACACCCCGGCCTGTCCCAGCACTTGCAGGATGGGGCCGGAGGGACCGAGGGGGAGGGCGGGAGGAAGCA
GGACATTGGAGACATTTTACAGCAAATTATGACCATCACAGACCAGAGTTTGGATGAGGCGCAGGCCAGA
AAACATGCTTTAAACTGCCACAGAATGAAGCCTGCCTTGTTTAATGTGTTGTGTGAAATCAAAGAAAAAA
CAGTTTTGAGTATCCGAGGAGCCCAGGAGGAGGAACCCACAGACCCCCAGCTGATGCGGCTGGACAACAT
GCTGTTAGCGGAAGGCGTGGCGGGGCCTGAGAAGGGCGGAGGGTCGGCGGCAGCGGCGGCAGCGGCGGCG
GCTTCTGGAGGGGCAGGTTCAGACAACTCAGTGGAGCATTCAGATTACAGAGCCAAACTCTCACAGATCA
GACAAATCTACCATACGGAGCTGGAGAAATACGAGCAGGCCTGCAACGAGTTCACCACCCACGTGATGAA
TCTCCTGCGAGAGCAAAGCCGGACCAGGCCCATCTCCCCAAAGGAGATTGAGCGGATGGTCAGCATCATC
CACCGCAAGTTCAGCTCCATCCAGATGCAGCTCAAGCAGAGCACGTGCGAGGCGGTGATGATCCTGCGTT
CCCGATTTCTGGATGCGCGGCGGAAGAGACGGAATTTCAACAAGCAAGCGACAGAAATCCTGAATGAATA
TTTCTATTCCCATCTCAGCAACCCTTACCCCAGTGAGGAAGCCAAAGAGGAGTTAGCCAAGAAGTGTGGC
ATCACAGTCTCCCAGGTATCAAACTGGTTTGGAAATAAGCGAATCCGGTACAAGAAGAACATAGGTAAAT
TTCAAGAGGAAGCCAATATTTATGCTGCCAAAACAGCTGTCACTGCTACCAATGTGTCAGCCCATGGAAG
CCAAGCTAACTCGCCCTCAACTCCCAACTCGGCTGGTGGATACCCTTCGCCATGTTATCAGCCAGACAGG
AGGATACAGTGACGGATCCGCAGCCAGTGCACCACCACCACCACCACTGAGATCCGGCTGCTAACAAAGC
CCGAAAGGAAGCTGAGTTGGCTGCTGCCACCGCTGAGCAATAACTAGCATAACCCCTTGGGGCCTCTAAA
CGGGTCTTGAGGGGTTTTTTGCTGAAAGGAGGAACTATATCCGGATTGGCGAATGGG
[124 nt withheld, positions 1318-1441]
C
[91 nt withheld, positions 1443-1533]
A
[49 nt withheld, positions 1535-1583]
CCTTTGACGTTGGAGTCCACGTTCTTT
[37 nt withheld, positions 1611-1647]
ACCCTATCTCGGTCTATTCTTTTGATTTATAAGGGATTTTGCCGATTTCGGCCTATTGGTTAAAAAATGA
GCTGATTTAACAAAAATTTAACGCGAATTTTAACAAAATATTAACGCTTACAATTTAGGTGGCACTTTTC
GGGGAAATGTGCGCGGAACCCCTATTTGTTTATTTTTCTAAATACATTCAAATATGTATCCGCTCATGAG
ACAATAACCCTGATAAATGCTTCAATAATATTGAAAAAGGAAGAGTATGAGTATTCAACATTTCCGTGTC
GCCCTTATTCCCTTTTTTGCGGCATTTTGCCTTCCTGTTTTTGCTCACCCAGAAACGCTGGTGAAAGTAA
AAGATGCTGAAGATCAGTTGGGTGCACGAGTGGGTTACATCGAACTGGATCTCAACAGCGGTAAGATCCT
TGAGAGTTTTCGCCCCGAAGAACGTTTTCCAATGATGAGCACTTTTAAAGTTCTGCTATGTGGCGCGGTA
TTATCCCGTATTGACGCCGGGCAAGAGCAACTCGGTCGCCGCATACACTATTCTCAGAATGACTTGGTTG
AGTACTCACCAGTCACAGAAAAGCATCTTACGGATGGCATGACAGTAAGAGAATTATGCAGTGCTGCCAT
AACCATGAGTGATAACACTGCGGCCAACTTACTTCTGACAACGATCGGAGGACCGAAGGAGCTAACCGCT
TTTTTGCACAACATGGGGGATCATGTAACTCGCCTTGATCGTTGGGAACCGGAGCTGAATGAAGCCATAC
CAAACGACGAGCGTGACACCACGATGCCTGCAGCAATGGCAACAACGTTGCGCAAACTATTAACTGGCGA
ACTACTTACTCTAGCTTCCCGGCAACAATTAATAGACTGGATGGAGGCGGATAAAGTTGCAGGACCACTT
CTGCGCTCGGCCCTTCCGGCTGGCTGGTTTATTGCTGATAAATCTGGAGCCGGTGAGCGTGGGTCTCGCG
GTATCATTGCAGCACTGGGGCCAGATGGTAAGCCCTCCCGTATCGTAGTTATCTACACGACGGGGAGTCA
GGCAACTATGGATGAACGAAATAGACAGATCGCTGAGATAGGTGCCTCACTGATTAAGCATTGGTAACTG
TCAGACCAAGTTTACTCATATATACTTTAGATTGATTTAAAACTTCATTTTTAATTTAAAAGGATCTAGG
TGAAGATCCTTTTTGATAATCTCATGACCAAAATCCCTTAACGTGAGTTTTCGTTCCACTGAGCGTCAGA
CCCCGTAGAAAAGATCAAAGGATCTTCTTGAGATCCTTTTTTTCTGCGCGTAATCTGCTGCTTGCAAACA
AAAAAACCACCGCTACCAGCGGTGGTTTGTTTGCCGGATCAAGAGCTACCAACTCTTTTTCCGAAGGTAA
CTGGCTTCAGCAGAGCGCAGATACCAAATACTGTCCTTCTAGTGTAGCCGTAGTTAGGCCACCACTTCAA
GAACTCTGTAGCACCGCCTACATACCTCGCTCTGCTAATCCTGTTACCAGTGGCTGCTGCCAGTGGCGAT
AAGTCGTGTCTTACCGGGTTGGACTCAAGACGATAGTTACCGGATAAGGCGCAGCGGTCGGGCTGAACGG
GGGGTTCGTGCACACAGCCCAGCTTGGAGCGAACGACCTACACCGAACTGAGATACCTACAGCGTGAGCT
ATGAGAAAGCGCCACGCTTCCCGAAGGGAGAAAGGCGGACAGGTATCCGGTAAGCGGCAGGGTCGGAACA
GGAGAGCGCACGAGGGAGCTTCCAGGGGGAAACGCCTGGTATCTTTATAGTCCTGTCGGGTTTCGCCACC
TCTGACTTGAGCGTCGATTTTTGTGATGCTCGTCAGGGGGGCGGAGCCTATGGAAAAACGCCAGCAACGC
GGCCTTTTTACGGTTCCTGGCCTTTTGCTGGCCTTTTGCTCACATGTTCTTTCCTGCGTTATCCCCTGAT
TCTGTGGATAACCGTATTACCGCCTTTGAGTGAGCTGATACCGCTCGCCGCAGCCGAACGACCGAGCGCA
GCGAGTCAGTGAGCGAGGAAGCGGAAGAGCGCCTGATGCGGTATTTTCTCCTTACGCATCTGTGCGGTAT
TTCACACCGCAATGGTGCACTCTCAGTACAATCTGCTCTGATGCCGCATAGTTAAGCCAGTATACACTCC
GCTATCGCTACGTGACTGGGTCATGGCTGCGCCCCGACACCCGCCAACACCCGCTGACGCGCCCTGACGG
GCTTGTCTGCTCCCGGCATCCGCTTACAGACAAGCTGTGACCGTCTCCGGGAGCTGCATGTGTCAGAGGT
TTTCACCGTCATCACCGAAACGCGCGAGGCAGCTGCGGTAAAGCTCATCAGCGTGGTCGTGAAGCGATTC
ACAGATGTCTGCCTGTTCATCCGCGTCCAGCTCGTTGAGTTTCTCCAGAAGCGTTAATGTCTGGCTTCTG
ATAAAGCGGGCCATGTTAAGGGCGGTTTTTTCCTGTTTGGTCACTGATGCCTCCGTGTAAGGGGGATTTC
TGTTCATGGGGGTAATGATACCGATGAAACGAGAGAGGATGCTCACGATACGGGTTACTGATGATGAACA
TGCCCGGTTACTGGAACGTTGTGAGGGTAAACAACTGGCGGTATGGATGCGGCGGGACCAGAGAAAAATC
ACTCAGGGTCAATGCCAGCGCTTCGTTAATACAGATGTAGGTGTTCCACAGGGTAGCCAGCAGCATCCTG
CGATGCAGATCCGGAACATAATGGTGCAGGGCGCTGACTTCCGCGTTTCCAGACTTTACGAAACACGGAA
ACCGAAGACCATTCATGTTGTTGCTCAGGTCGCAGACGTTTTGCAGCAGCAGTCGCTTCACGTTCGCTCG
CGTATCGGTGATTCATTCTGCTAACCAGTAAGGCAACCCCGCCAGCCTAGCCGGGTCCTCAACGACAGGA
GCACGATCATGCGCACCCGTGGGGCCGCCATGCCGGCGATAATGGCCTGCTTCTCGCCGAAACGTTTGGT
GGCGGGACCAGTGACGAAGGCTTGAGCGAGGGCGTGCAAGATTCCGAATACCGCAAGCGACAGGCCGATC
ATCGTCGCGCTCCAGCGAAAGCGGTCCTCGCCGAAAATGACCCAGAGCGCTGCCGGCACCTGTCCTACGA
GTTGCATGATAAAGAAGACAGTCATAAGTGCGGCGACGATAGTCATGCCCCGCGCCCACCGGAAGGAGCT
GACTGGGTTGAAGGCTCTCAAGGGCATCGGTCGAGATCCCGGTGCCTAATGAGTGAGCTAACTTACATTA
ATTGCGTTGCGCTCACTGCCCGCTTTCCAGTCGGGAAACCTGTCGTGCCAGCTGCATTAATGAATCGGCC
AACGCGCGGGGAGAGGCGGTTTGCGTATTGGGCGCCAGGGTGGTTTTTCTTTTCACCAGTGAGACGGGCA
ACAGCTGATTGCCCTTCACCGCCTGGCCCTGAGAGAGTTGCAGCAAGCGGTCCACGCTGGTTTGCCCCAG
CAGGCGAAAATCCTGTTTGATGGTGGTTAACGGCGGGATATAACATGAGCTGTCTTCGGTATCGTCGTAT
CCCACTACCGAGATATCCGCACCAACGCGCAGCCCGGACTCGGTAATGGCGCGCATTGCGCCCAGCGCCA
TCTGATCGTTGGCAACCAGCATCGCAGTGGGAACGATGCCCTCATTCAGCATTTGCATGGTTTGTTGAAA
ACCGGACATGGCACTCCAGTCGCCTTCCCGTTCCGCTATCGGCTGAATTTGATTGCGAGTGAGATATTTA
TGCCAGCCAGCCAGACGCAGACGCGCCGAGACAGAACTTAATGGGCCCGCTAACAGCGCGATTTGCTGGT
GACCCAATGCGACCAGATGCTCCACGCCCAGTCGCGTACCGTCTTCATGGGAGAAAATAATACTGTTGAT
GGGTGTCTGGTCAGAGACATCAAGAAATAACGCCGGAACATTAGTGCAGGCAGCTTCCACAGCAATGGCA
TCCTGGTCATCCAGCGGATAGTTAATGATCAGCCCACTGACGCGTTGCGCGAGAAGATTGTGCACCGCCG
CTTTACAGGCTTCGACGCCGCTTCGTTCTACCATCGACACCACCACGCTGGCACCCAGTTGATCGGCGCG
AGATTTAATCGCCGCGACAATTTGCGACGGCGCGTGCAGGGCCAGACTGGAGGTGGCAACGCCAATCAGC
AACGACTGTTTGCCCGCCAGTTGTTGTGCCACGCGGTTGGGAATGTAATTCAGCTCCGCCATCGCCGCTT
CCACTTTTTCCCGCGTTTTCGCAGAAACGTGGCTGGCCTGGTTCACCACGCGGGAAACGGTCTGATAAGA
GACACCGGCATACTCTGCGACATCGTATAACGTTACTGGTTTCACATTCACCACCCTGAATTGACTCTCT
TCCGGGCGCTATCATGCCATACCGCGAAAGGTTTTGCGCCATTCGATGGTGTCCGGGATCTCGACGCTCT
CCCTTATGCGACTCCTGCATTAGGAAGCAGCCCAGTAGTAGGTTGAGGCCGTTGAGCACCGCCGCCGCAA
GGAATGGTGCATGCAAGGAGATGGCGCCCAACAGTCCCCCGGCCACGGGGCCTGCCACCATACCCACGCC
GAAACAAGCGCTCATGAGCCCGAAGTGGCGAGCCCGATCTTCCCCATCGGTGATGTCGGCGATATAGGCG
CCAGCAACCGCACCTGTGGCGCCGGTGATGCCGGCCACGATGCGTCCGGCGTAGAGGATCGAGATCTCGA
TCCCGCGAAAT
