>Addgene plasmid #8589 | pPBX1-318 | addgene partial sequence | sequence record 17280 | 8589 with T7
CTAGAATAATTTTGTTTAACTTTAAGAAGGAGATATACATATGGACGAGCAGCCCAGGCTGATGCATTCC
CATGCTGGGGTCGGGATGGCCGGACACCCCGGCCTGTCCCAGCACTTGCAGGATGGGGCCGGAGGGACCG
AGGGGGAGGGCGGGAGGAAGCAGGACATTGGAGACATTTTACAGCAAATTATGACCATCACAGACCAGAG
TTTGGATGAGGCGCAGGCCAGAAAACATGCTTTAAACTGCCACAGAATGAAGCCTGCCTTGTTTAATGTG
TTGTGTGAAATCAAAGAAAAAACAGTTTTGAGTATCCGAGGAGCCCAGGAGGAGGAACCCACAGACCCCC
AGCTGATGCGGCTGGACAACATGCTGTTAGCGGAAGGCGTGGCGGGGCCTGAGAAGGGCGGAGGGTCGGC
GGCAGCGGCGGCAGCGGCGGCGGCTTCTGGAGGGGCAGGTTCAGACAACTCAGTGGAGCATTCAGATTAC
AGAGCCAAACTCTCACAGATCAGACAAATCTACCATACGGAGCTGGAGAAATACGAGCAGGCCTGCAACG
AGTTCACCACCCACGTGATGAATCTCCTGCGAGAGCAAAGCCGGACCAGGCCCATCTCCCCAAAGGAGAT
TGAGCGGATGGTCAGCATCATCCACCGCAAGTTCAGCTCCATCCAGATGCAGCTCAAGCAGAGCACGTGC
GAGGCGGTGATGATCCTGCGTTCCCGATTTCTGGATGCGCGGCGGAAGAGACGGAATTTCAACAAGCAAG
CGACAGNNTCCTGAATGAATATTTCTATTCCCATCTCAGCAACCCTTACCCCAGTGAGGAAGCCAAAGAG
GAGTTAGCCAAGAAGTGTGGCATCACAGTCTCCCAGGTATCAAACTGGTTTGGAATAN
